Addgene plasmid #126694: EF1a-TALEN_NN (SPC left)
Purpose: left TALENS for introducing a double strand break into the genomic human SFTPC locus at the ATG start site
Depositing lab: Darrell Kotton. Depositing organization: Boston University Medical Campus. Publication: Differentiation of Human Pluripotent Stem Cells into Functional Lung Alveolar Epithelial Cells. Jacob A, Morley M, Hawkins F, McCauley KB, Jean JC, Heins H, Na CL, Weaver TE, Vedaie M, Hurley K, Hinds A, Russo SJ, Kook S, Zacharias W, Ochs M, Traber K, Quinton LJ, Crane A, Davis BR, White FV, Wambach J, Whitsett JA, Cole FS, Morrisey EE, Guttentag SH, Beers MF, Kotton DN. Cell Stem Cell. 2017 Oct 5;21(4):472-488.e10. doi: 10.1016/j.stem.2017.08.014. Epub 2017 Sep 28. PubMed 28965766.
Backbone
  Vector backbone: EF1a-TALEN
  Backbone manufacturer: Derived in Kotton lab
  Backbone size w/o insert (bp): 6413
  Vector type: Mammalian Expression, TALEN
Growth in bacteria
  Bacterial resistance: Ampicillin, 100 μg/mL
  Growth temperature: 37°C
  Growth strain: DH5alpha
  Copy number: High Copy
Gene/Insert
  Gene/Insert name: human SPC left
  Insert size (bp): 1863
  Promoter: EF1
  Tag / fusion protein: NLS, truncated N term (N terminal on insert); 0.5 repeat NN, TAL, FokI (C terminal on insert)
  Cloning method: Restriction Enzyme; 5′ cloning site Unknown (unknown if destroyed); 3′ cloning site Unknown (unknown if destroyed)
Terms and licenses: Academic/Nonprofit Terms; Industry Terms: Not Available to Industry
How to cite: EF1a-TALEN_NN (SPC left) was a gift from Darrell Kotton (Addgene plasmid # 126694 ; http://n2t.net/addgene:126694 ; RRID:Addgene_126694)
