[The description below was written by a language model from this plasmid's Addgene catalogue record and pLannotate feature annotations shown in this document.]
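Description:
EF1a-TALEN_NN (SPC left) is a mammalian expression plasmid encoding the left half of a TALEN pair designed to cut the human SFTPC (surfactant protein C) locus at its ATG start codon. It is built on a laboratory-derived EF1a-TALEN backbone and sequenced at about 8.2 kb. In E. coli it is maintained as a high-copy plasmid through a ColE1/pUC-type origin and selected with ampicillin via the β-lactamase gene. Short fragments of lacZα, a lac operator, f1 ori, ble and KanR are also annotated and appear to be remnants of earlier cloning steps.

The nuclease is driven by a composite promoter consisting of the human EF-1α core promoter followed by a truncated HTLV-1 5' LTR segment, an arrangement that gives strong constitutive expression in many mammalian cell types. A partial T7 promoter lies just upstream of the coding region. The open reading frame carries an NLS and a truncated TAL effector N-terminus, annotated by homology to Xanthomonas AvrXa10. Next comes the custom repeat array of roughly 1.9 kb that specifies the SFTPC target, which falls in the unannotated stretch of the feature table. The array ends in a final half repeat with an NN repeat-variable diresidue, followed by a TAL C-terminal segment (AvrBs3-like) fused to the FokI cleavage domain. A bGH polyadenylation signal terminates the transcript. A separate SV40 promoter–hygromycin resistance–SV40 poly(A) cassette would allow selection of transfected mammalian cells.

Because FokI cleaves only as a dimer, this plasmid is meant to be co-delivered with the matching right TALEN. The resulting double-strand break supports genome editing at SFTPC, and the associated work concerns human pluripotent stem cells differentiated into lung alveolar epithelial cells.
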