Features (pLannotate 1.2.2; 19 found; start..end, strand, type, name):
     86..674     +  rep_origin     ori: high-copy-number ColE1/pMB1/pBR322/pUC origin of replication
    899..916     +  terminator     rrnB T2 terminator (fragment): transcription terminator T2 from the E. coli rrnB gene
    941..960     -  CDS            lacZα (fragment): LacZα fragment of β-galactosidase; lacZ fragment
   1416..1432    +  protein_bind   lac operator: The lac repressor binds to the lac operator to inhibit transcription in E. coli. This inhibition can be relieved by adding lactose or isopropyl-β-D-thiogalactopyranoside (IPTG). lac repressor encoded by lacI
   1496..1707    +  promoter       EF-1α core promoter: core promoter for human elongation factor EF-1α
   1720..1988    +  LTR            5' LTR (truncated): truncated 5' long terminal repeat (LTR) from human T-cell leukemia virus (HTLV) type 1
   2015..2032    +  promoter       T7 promoter (fragment): promoter for bacteriophage T7 RNA polymerase
   2106..2669    +  CDS            avrXa10 (fragment): AVX10_XANOO - Experimental evidence at protein level: Swiss-Prot protein existence level 1. Avirulence protein. Induces the hypersensitive response (HR)in rice plants carrying the resistance gene Xa10. Activity depends on the presence of the core repeat domains; replacement with repeat domains from other proteins (AvrBs3 of X.euvesicatoria (AC P14727) or AvrXa7 of this organism) does not elicit the HR. Probably acts as a transcription factor in its host plant (rice) to induce plant resistance or disease. From Xanthomonas oryzae pv. oryzae.
   4464..4670    +  CDS            avrBs3 (fragment): AVRB3_XANEU - Experimental evidence at protein level: Swiss-Prot protein existence level 1. Avirulence protein. Acts as a transcription factor in C.annuum plants. In susceptible plants lacking the Bs3 resistance gene induces expression of a number of genes, including genes homologous to a family of auxin-induced genes, alpha-expansin genes, pectate lyase, anthocyanidin glucoside rhamnosyl transferase and at least one transcription factor, UPA20. Their expression leads to plant hypertrophy in mesophyll cells, probably mainly mediated by UPA20 (PubMed:17962565). In resistant plants induces the h
   4659..5246    +  CDS            fokIR (fragment): T2F1_PLAOK - Also known as rfoKI. Experimental evidence at protein level: Swiss-Prot protein existence level 1. Recognizes the double-stranded sequence 5'-GGATG-3'/3'-CATCC- 5' and cleaves respectively 14 bases after G-1 and 13 bases before C-1. From Planomicrobium okeanokoites (Planococcus okeanokoites) (Flavobacterium okeanokoites).
   5270..5381    +  polyA_signal   bGH poly(A) signal: bovine growth hormone polyadenylation signal
   5382..5490    +  rep_origin     f1 ori (fragment): f1 bacteriophage origin of replication; arrow indicates direction of (+) strand synthesis
   5504..5833    +  promoter       SV40 promoter: SV40 enhancer and early promoter
   5882..6907    +  CDS            HygR: aminoglycoside phosphotransferase from E. coli; aph(4)-Ia; confers resistance to hygromycin
   6917..7042    +  CDS            ble (fragment): BLE_KLEPN - Experimental evidence at protein level: Swiss-Prot protein existence level 1. Binding protein with a strong affinity to the bleomycin family of antibiotics. Binds to CL990; an antimitotic-antibiotic compound. From Klebsiella pneumoniae.
   7037..7158    +  polyA_signal   SV40 poly(A) signal: SV40 polyadenylation signal
   7211..8071    -  CDS            AmpR: β-lactamase; bla; confers resistance to ampicillin, carbenicillin, and related antibiotics
   8074..8170    -  promoter       AmpR promoter (fragment): bla
   8200..8224    -  CDS            KanR (fragment): aminoglycoside phosphotransferase; aph(3')-Ia; confers resistance to kanamycin
>Addgene plasmid #126694 | EF1a-TALEN_NN (SPC left) | depositor full sequence | sequence record 242564 | EF1a-TALEN_NN (SPC left) sequence 8249 bps
CTCATGACCAAAATCCCTTAACGTGAGTTACGCGCGCGTCGTTCCACTGAGCGTCAGACCCCGTAGAAAA
GATCAAAGGATCTTCTTGAGATCCTTTTTTTCTGCGCGTAATCTGCTGCTTGCAAACAAAAAAACCACCG
CTACCAGCGGTGGTTTGTTTGCCGGATCAAGAGCTACCAACTCTTTTTCCGAAGGTAACTGGCTTCAGCA
GAGCGCAGATACCAAATACTGTTCTTCTAGTGTAGCCGTAGTTAGCCCACCACTTCAAGAACTCTGTAGC
ACCGCCTACATACCTCGCTCTGCTAATCCTGTTACCAGTGGCTGCTGCCAGTGGCGATAAGTCGTGTCTT
ACCGGGTTGGACTCAAGACGATAGTTACCGGATAAGGCGCAGCGGTCGGGCTGAACGGGGGGTTCGTGCA
CACAGCCCAGCTTGGAGCGAACGACCTACACCGAACTGAGATACCTACAGCGTGAGCTATGAGAAAGCGC
CACGCTTCCCGAAGGGAGAAAGGCGGACAGGTATCCGGTAAGCGGCAGGGTCGGAACAGGAGAGCGCACG
AGGGAGCTTCCAGGGGGAAACGCCTGGTATCTTTATAGTCCTGTCGGGTTTCGCCACCTCTGACTTGAGC
GTCGATTTTTGTGATGCTCGTCAGGGGGGCGGAGCCTATGGAAAAACGCCAGCAACGCGGCCTTTTTACG
GTTCCTGGCCTTTTGCTGGCCTTTTGCTCACATGTTCTTTCCTGCGTTATCCCCTGATTCTGTGGATAAC
CGTATTACCGCCTTTGAGTGAGCTGATACCGCTCGCCGCAGCCGAACGACCGAGCGCAGCGAGTCAGTGA
GCGAGGAAGCGGAAGGCGAGAGTAGGGAACTGCCAGGCATCAAACTAAGCAGAAGGCCCCTGACGGATGG
CCTTTTTGCGTTTCTACAAACTCTTTCTGTGTTGTAAAACGACGGCCAGTCTTAAGCTCGGGCCCCCTGG
GCGGTTCTGATAACGAGTAATCGTTAATCCGCAAATAACGTAAAAACCCGCTTCGGCGGGTTTTTTTATG
GGGGGAGTTTAGGGAAAGAGCATTTGTCAGAATATTTAAGGGCGCCTGTCACTTTGCTTGATATATGAGA
ATTATTTAACCTTATAAATGAGAAAAAAGCAACGCACTTTAAATAAGATACGTTGCTTTTTCGATTGATG
AACACCTATAATTAAACTATTCATCTATTATTTATGATTTTTTGTATATACAATATTTCTAGTTTGTTAA
AGAGAATTAAGAAAATAAATCTCGAAAATAATAAAGGGAAAATCAGTTTTTGATATCAAAATTATACATG
TCAACGATAATACAAAATATAATACAAACTATAAGATGTTATCAGTATTTATTATCATTTAGAATAAATT
TTGTGTCGCCCTTAATTGTGAGCGGATAACAATTACGAGCTTCATGCACAGTGGCGTTGCGCGAAGGATC
TGCGATCGCTCCGGTGCCCGTCAGTGGGCAGAGCGCACATCGCCCACAGTCCCCGAGAAGTTGGGGGGAG
GGGTCGGCAATTGAACGGGTGCCTAGAGAAGGTGGCGCGGGGTAAACTGGGAAAGTGATGTCGTGTACTG
GCTCCGCCTTTTTCCCGAGGGTGGGGGAGAACCGTATATAAGTGCAGTAGTCGCCGTGAACGTTCTTTTT
CGCAACGGGTTTGCCGCCAGAACACAGCTGAAGCTTCGAGGGGCTCGCATCTCTCCTTCACGCGCCCGCC
GCCCTACCTGAGGCCGCCATCCACGCCGGTTGAGTCGCGTTCTGCCGCCTCCCGCCTGTGGTGCCTCCTG
AACTGCGTCCGCCGTCTAGGTAAGTTTAAAGCTCAGGTCGGGTCCGGGCCTTTGTCCGGCGCTCCCTTGG
AGCCTACCTAGACTCAGCCGGCTCTCCACGCTTTGCCTGACCCTGCTTGCTCAACTCTACGTCTTTGTTT
CGTTTTCTGTTCTGCGCCGTTACAGATCCAAGCTGTGACCGGCGCCTACGCTAGAATACGACTCACTATA
GGGGCCACCATGGACTATAAGGACCACGACGGAGACTACAAGGATCATGATATTGATTACAAAGACGATG
ACGATAAGATGGCCCCAAAGAAGAAGCGGAAGGTCGGTATCCACGGAGTCCCAGCAGCCGTAGATTTGAG
AACTTTGGGATATTCACAGCAGCAGCAGGAAAAGATCAAGCCCAAAGTGAGGTCGACAGTCGCGCAGCAT
CACGAAGCGCTGGTGGGTCATGGGTTTACACATGCCCACATCGTAGCCTTGTCGCAGCACCCTGCAGCCC
TTGGCACGGTCGCCGTCAAGTACCAGGACATGATTGCGGCGTTGCCGGAAGCCACACATGAGGCGATCGT
CGGTGTGGGGAAACAGTGGAGCGGAGCCCGAGCGCTTGAGGCCCTGTTGACGGTCGCGGGAGAGCTGAGA
GGGCCTCCCCTTCAGCTGGACACGGGCCAGTTGCTGAAGATCGCGAAGCGGGGAGGAGTCACGGCGGTCG
AGGCGGTGCACGCGTGGCGCAATGCGCTCACGGGAGCACCCCTCAACCTGACCCCAGAGCAGGTCGTGGC
AATTGCGAGCAACATCGGGGGAAAGCAGGCACTCGAAACCGTCCAGAGGTTGCTGCCTGTGCTGTGCCAA
GCGCACGGACTTACGCCAGAGCAGGTCGTGGCAATTGCGAGCAACAACGGGGGAAAGCAGGCACTCGAAA
CCGTCCAGAGGTTGCTGCCTGTGCTGTGCCAAGCGCACGGACTAACCCCAGAGCAGGTCGTGGCAATTGC
GAGCCATGACGGGGGAAAGCAGGCACTCGAAACCGTCCAGAGGTTGCTGCCTGTGCTGTGCCAAGCGCAC
GGGTTGACCCCAGAGCAAGTCGTGGCAATTGCGAGCAACATCGGGGGAAAGCAGGCACTCGAAACCGTCC
AGAGGTTGCTGCCTGTGCTGTGCCAAGCGCACGGCCTGACCCCAGAGCAGGTCGTGGCAATTGCGAGCCA
TGACGGGGGAAAGCAGGCACTCGAAACCGTCCAGAGGTTGCTGCCTGTGCTGTGCCAAGCGCACGGACTG
ACACCAGAGCAGGTCGTGGCAATTGCGAGCCATGACGGGGGAAAGCAGGCACTCGAAACCGTCCAGAGGT
TGCTGCCTGTGCTGTGCCAAGCGCACGGACTTACACCCGAACAAGTCGTGGCAATTGCGAGCAACGGAGG
GGGAAAGCAGGCACTCGAAACCGTCCAGAGGTTGCTGCCTGTGCTGTGCCAAGCGCACGGACTTACGCCA
GAGCAGGTCGTGGCAATTGCGAGCAACAACGGGGGAAAGCAGGCACTCGAAACCGTCCAGAGGTTGCTGC
CTGTGCTGTGCCAAGCGCACGGACTAACCCCAGAGCAGGTCGTGGCAATTGCGAGCCATGACGGGGGAAA
GCAGGCACTCGAAACCGTCCAGAGGTTGCTGCCTGTGCTGTGCCAAGCGCACGGGTTGACCCCAGAGCAG
GTCGTGGCAATTGCGAGCAACATCGGGGGAAAGCAGGCACTCGAAACCGTCCAGAGGTTGCTGCCTGTGC
TGTGCCAAGCGCACGGCCTGACCCCAGAGCAGGTCGTGGCAATTACGAGCAACAACGGGGGAAAGCAGGC
ACTCGAAACCGTCCAGAGGTTGCTGCCTGTGCTGTGCCAAGCGCACGGACTGACACCAGAGCAGGTCGTG
GCAATTGCGAGCCATGACGGGGGAAAGCAGGCACTCGAAACCGTCCAGAGGTTGCTGCCTGTGCTGTGCC
AAGCGCACGGCCTCACCCCAGAGCAGGTCGTGGCAATTGCGAGCAACATCGGGGGAAAGCAGGCACTCGA
AACCGTCCAGAGGTTGCTGCCTGTGCTGTGCCAAGCGCACGGACTTACGCCAGAGCAGGTCGTGGCAATT
GCGAGCAACATCGGGGGAAAGCAGGCACTCGAAACCGTCCAGAGGTTGCTGCCTGTGCTGTGCCAAGCGC
ACGGACTAACCCCAGAGCAGGTCGTGGCAATTGCGAGCAACAACGGGGGAAAGCAGGCACTCGAAACCGT
CCAGAGGTTGCTGCCTGTGCTGTGCCAAGCGCACGGGTTGACCCCAGAGCAGGTCGTGGCAATTGCGAGC
AACATCGGGGGAAAGCAGGCACTCGAAACCGTCCAGAGGTTGCTGCCTGTGCTGTGCCAAGCGCACGGCC
TGACCCCAGAGCAGGTCGTGGCAATTGCGAGCAACGGAGGGGGAAAGCAGGCACTCGAAACCGTCCAGAG
GTTGCTGCCTGTGCTGTGCCAAGCGCACGGACTGACACCAGAGCAGGTCGTGGCAATTGCGAGCAACAAC
GGGGGAAAGCAGGCACTCGAAACCGTCCAGAGGTTGCTGCCTGTGCTGTGCCAAGCGCACGGACTCACGC
CTGAGCAGGTAGTGGCTATTGCATCCAACAACGGGGGCAGACCCGCACTGGAGTCAATCGTGGCCCAGCT
TTCGAGGCCGGACCCCGCGCTGGCCGCACTCACTAATGATCATCTTGTAGCGCTGGCCTGCCTCGGCGGA
CGACCCGCCTTGGATGCGGTGAAGAAGGGGCTCCCGCACGCGCCTGCATTGATTAAGCGGACCAACAGAA
GGATTCCCGAGAGGACATCACATCGAGTGGCAGGTTCCCAACTCGTGAAGAGTGAACTTGAGGAGAAAAA
GTCGGAGCTGCGGCACAAATTGAAATACGTACCGCATGAATACATCGAACTTATCGAAATTGCTAGGAAC
TCGACTCAAGACAGAATCCTTGAGATGAAGGTAATGGAGTTCTTTATGAAGGTTTATGGATACCGAGGGA
AGCATCTCGGTGGATCACGAAAACCCGACGGAGCAATCTATACGGTGGGGAGCCCGATTGATTACGGAGT
GATCGTCGACACGAAAGCCTACAGCGGTGGGTACAATCTTCCCATCGGGCAGGCAGATGAGATGCAACGT
TATGTCGAAGAAAATCAGACCAGGAACAAACACATCAATCCAAATGAGTGGTGGAAAGTGTATCCTTCAT
CAGTGACCGAGTTTAAGTTTTTGTTTGTCTCTGGGCATTTCAAAGGCAACTATAAGGCCCAGCTCACACG
GTTGAATCACATTACGAACTGCAATGGTGCGGTTTTGTCCGTAGAGGAACTGCTCATTGGTGGAGAAATG
ATCAAAGCGGGAACTCTGACACTGGAAGAAGTCAGACGCAAGTTTAACAATGGCGAGATCAATTTCCGCT
CATAAAAAATCAGCCTCGACTGTGCCTTCTAGTTGCCAGCCATCTGTTGTTTGCCCCTCCCCCGTGCCTT
CCTTGACCCTGGAAGGTGCCACTCCCACTGTCCTTTCCTAATAAAATGAGGAAATTGCATCACAACACTC
AACCCTATCTCGGTCTATTCTTTTGATTTATAAGGGATTTTGCCGATTTCGGCCTATTGGTTAAAAAATG
AGCTGATTTAACAAAAATTTAACGCGAATTAATTCTGTGGAATGTGTGTCAGTTAGGGTGTGGAAAGTCC
CCAGGCTCCCCAGCAGGCAGAAGTATGCAAAGCATGCATCTCAATTAGTCAGCAACCAGGTGTGGAAAGT
CCCCAGGCTCCCCAGCAGGCAGAAGTATGCAAAGCATGCATCTCAATTAGTCAGCAACCATAGTCCCGCC
CCTAACTCCGCCCATCCCGCCCCTAACTCCGCCCAGTTCCGCCCATTCTCCGCCCCATGGCTGACTAATT
TTTTTTATTTATGCAGAGGCCGAGGCCGCCTCTGCCTCTGAGCTATTCCAGAAGTAGTGAGGAGGCTTTT
TTGGAGGCCTAGGCTTTTGCAAAAAGCTCCCGGGAGCTTGTATATCCATTTTCGGATCTGATCAGCACGT
GATGAAAAAGCCTGAACTCACCGCGACGTCTGTCGAGAAGTTTCTGATCGAAAAGTTCGACAGCGTCTCC
GACCTGATGCAGCTCTCGGAGGGCGAAGAATCTCGTGCTTTCAGCTTCGATGTAGGAGGGCGTGGATATG
TCCTGCGGGTAAATAGCTGCGCCGATGGTTTCTACAAAGATCGTTATGTTTATCGGCACTTTGCATCGGC
CGCGCTCCCGATTCCGGAAGTGCTTGACATTGGGGAATTCAGCGAGAGCCTGACCTATTGCATCTCCCGC
CGTGCACAGGGTGTCACGTTGCAAGACCTGCCTGAAACCGAACTGCCCGCTGTTCTGCAGCCGGTCGCGG
AGGCCATGGATGCGATCGCTGCGGCCGATCTTAGCCAGACGAGCGGGTTCGGCCCATTCGGACCGCAAGG
AATCGGTCAATACACTACATGGCGTGATTTCATATGCGCGATTGCTGATCCCCATGTGTATCACTGGCAA
ACTGTGATGGACGACACCGTCAGTGCGTCCGTCGCGCAGGCTCTCGATGAGCTGATGCTTTGGGCCGAGG
ACTGCCCCGAAGTCCGGCACCTCGTGCACGCGGATTTCGGCTCCAACAATGTCCTGACGGACAATGGCCG
CATAACAGCGGTCATTGACTGGAGCGAGGCGATGTTCGGGGATTCCCAATACGAGGTCGCCAACATCTTC
TTCTGGAGGCCGTGGTTGGCTTGTATGGAGCAGCAGACGCGCTACTTCGAGCGGAGGCATCCGGAGCTTG
CAGGATCGCCGCGGCTCCGGGCGTATATGCTCCGCATTGGTCTTGACCAACTCTATCAGAGCTTGGTTGA
CGGCAATTTCGATGATGCAGCTTGGGCGCAGGGTCGATGCGACGCAATCGTCCGATCCGGAGCCGGGACT
GTCGGGCGTACACAAATCGCCCGCAGAAGCGCGGCCGTCTGGACCGATGGCTGTGTAGAAGTACTCGCCG
ATAGTGGAAACCGACGCCCCAGCACTCGTCCGAGGGCAAAGGAATAGCACGTGCTACGAGATTTCGATTC
CACCGCCGCCTTCTATGAAAGGTTGGGCTTCGGAATCGTTTTCCGGGACGCCGGCTGGATGATCCTCCAG
CGCGGGGATCTCATGCTGGAGTTCTTCGCCCACCCCAACTTGTTTATTGCAGCTTATAATGGTTACAAAT
AAAGCAATAGCATCACAAATTTCACAAATAAAGCATTTTTTTCACTGCATTCTAGTTGTGGTTTGTCCAA
ACTCATCAATGTATCTTATCATGTCTGTATACCGTCGACCTCTAGCTAGAGCTTGGCGTAATCATGGTCA
TTACCAATGCTTAATCAGTGAGGCACCTATCTCAGCGATCTGTCTATTTCGTTCATCCATAGTTGCCTGA
CTCCCCGTCGTGTAGATAACTACGATACGGGAGGGCTTACCATCTGGCCCCAGCGCTGCGATGATACCGC
GAGAACCACGCTCACCGGCTCCGGATTTATCAGCAATAAACCAGCCAGCCGGAAGGGCCGAGCGCAGAAG
TGGTCCTGCAACTTTATCCGCCTCCATCCAGTCTATTAATTGTTGCCGGGAAGCTAGAGTAAGTAGTTCG
CCAGTTAATAGTTTGCGCAACGTTGTTGCCATCGCTACAGGCATCGTGGTGTCACGCTCGTCGTTTGGTA
TGGCTTCATTCAGCTCCGGTTCCCAACGATCAAGGCGAGTTACATGATCCCCCATGTTGTGCAAAAAAGC
GGTTAGCTCCTTCGGTCCTCCGATCGTTGTCAGAAGTAAGTTGGCCGCAGTGTTATCACTCATGGTTATG
GCAGCACTGCATAATTCTCTTACTGTCATGCCATCCGTAAGATGCTTTTCTGTGACTGGTGAGTACTCAA
CCAAGTCATTCTGAGAATAGTGTATGCGGCGACCGAGTTGCTCTTGCCCGGCGTCAATACGGGATAATAC
CGCGCCACATAGCAGAACTTTAAAAGTGCTCATCATTGGAAAACGTTCTTCGGGGCGAAAACTCTCAAGG
ATCTTACCGCTGTTGAGATCCAGTTCGATGTAACCCACTCGTGCACCCAACTGATCTTCAGCATCTTTTA
CTTTCACCAGCGTTTCTGGGTGAGCAAAAACAGGAAGGCAAAATGCCGCAAAAAAGGGAATAAGGGCGAC
ACGGAAATGTTGAATACTCATATTCTTCCTTTTTCAATATTATTGAAGCATTTATCAGGGTTATTGTCTC
ATGAGCGGATACATATTTGAATGTATTTAGAAAAATAAACAAATAGGGGTCAGTGTTACAACCAATTAAC
CAATTCTGAACATTATCGCGAGCCCATTTATACCTGAATATGGCTCATAACACCCCTTG
