Features (pLannotate 1.2.2; 19 found; start..end, strand, type, name):
     86..674     +  rep_origin     ori: high-copy-number ColE1/pMB1/pBR322/pUC origin of replication
    899..916     +  terminator     rrnB T2 terminator (fragment): transcription terminator T2 from the E. coli rrnB gene
    941..960     -  CDS            lacZα (fragment): LacZα fragment of β-galactosidase; lacZ fragment
   1416..1432    +  protein_bind   lac operator: The lac repressor binds to the lac operator to inhibit transcription in E. coli. This inhibition can be relieved by adding lactose or isopropyl-β-D-thiogalactopyranoside (IPTG). lac repressor encoded by lacI
   1496..1707    +  promoter       EF-1α core promoter: core promoter for human elongation factor EF-1α
   1720..1988    +  LTR            5' LTR (truncated): truncated 5' long terminal repeat (LTR) from human T-cell leukemia virus (HTLV) type 1
   2015..2032    +  promoter       T7 promoter (fragment): promoter for bacteriophage T7 RNA polymerase
   2106..2669    +  CDS            avrXa10 (fragment): AVX10_XANOO - Experimental evidence at protein level: Swiss-Prot protein existence level 1. Avirulence protein. Induces the hypersensitive response (HR)in rice plants carrying the resistance gene Xa10. Activity depends on the presence of the core repeat domains; replacement with repeat domains from other proteins (AvrBs3 of X.euvesicatoria (AC P14727) or AvrXa7 of this organism) does not elicit the HR. Probably acts as a transcription factor in its host plant (rice) to induce plant resistance or disease. From Xanthomonas oryzae pv. oryzae.
   4464..4670    +  CDS            avrBs3 (fragment): AVRB3_XANEU - Experimental evidence at protein level: Swiss-Prot protein existence level 1. Avirulence protein. Acts as a transcription factor in C.annuum plants. In susceptible plants lacking the Bs3 resistance gene induces expression of a number of genes, including genes homologous to a family of auxin-induced genes, alpha-expansin genes, pectate lyase, anthocyanidin glucoside rhamnosyl transferase and at least one transcription factor, UPA20. Their expression leads to plant hypertrophy in mesophyll cells, probably mainly mediated by UPA20 (PubMed:17962565). In resistant plants induces the h
   4659..5246    +  CDS            fokIR (fragment): T2F1_PLAOK - Also known as rfoKI. Experimental evidence at protein level: Swiss-Prot protein existence level 1. Recognizes the double-stranded sequence 5'-GGATG-3'/3'-CATCC- 5' and cleaves respectively 14 bases after G-1 and 13 bases before C-1. From Planomicrobium okeanokoites (Planococcus okeanokoites) (Flavobacterium okeanokoites).
   5270..5381    +  polyA_signal   bGH poly(A) signal: bovine growth hormone polyadenylation signal
   5382..5490    +  rep_origin     f1 ori (fragment): f1 bacteriophage origin of replication; arrow indicates direction of (+) strand synthesis
   5504..5833    +  promoter       SV40 promoter: SV40 enhancer and early promoter
   5882..6907    +  CDS            HygR: aminoglycoside phosphotransferase from E. coli; aph(4)-Ia; confers resistance to hygromycin
   6917..7042    +  CDS            ble (fragment): BLE_KLEPN - Experimental evidence at protein level: Swiss-Prot protein existence level 1. Binding protein with a strong affinity to the bleomycin family of antibiotics. Binds to CL990; an antimitotic-antibiotic compound. From Klebsiella pneumoniae.
   7037..7158    +  polyA_signal   SV40 poly(A) signal: SV40 polyadenylation signal
   7211..8071    -  CDS            AmpR: β-lactamase; bla; confers resistance to ampicillin, carbenicillin, and related antibiotics
   8074..8170    -  promoter       AmpR promoter (fragment): bla
   8200..8224    -  CDS            KanR (fragment): aminoglycoside phosphotransferase; aph(3')-Ia; confers resistance to kanamycin
>Addgene plasmid #126694 | EF1a-TALEN_NN (SPC left) | addgene full sequence | sequence record 245762 | Addgene NGS Result
CTCATGACCAAAATCCCTTAACGTGAGTTACGCGCGCGTCGTTCCACTGAGCGTCAGACCCCGTAGAAAA
GATCAAAGGATCTTCTTGAGATCCTTTTTTTCTGCGCGTAATCTGCTGCTTGCAAACAAAAAAACCACCG
CTACCAGCGGTGGTTTGTTTGCCGGATCAAGAGCTACCAACTCTTTTTCCGAAGGTAACTGGCTTCAGCA
GAGCGCAGATACCAAATACTGTTCTTCTAGTGTAGCCGTAGTTAGCCCACCACTTCAAGAACTCTGTAGC
ACCGCCTACATACCTCGCTCTGCTAATCCTGTTACCAGTGGCTGCTGCCAGTGGCGATAAGTCGTGTCTT
ACCGGGTTGGACTCAAGACGATAGTTACCGGATAAGGCGCAGCGGTCGGGCTGAACGGGGGGTTCGTGCA
CACAGCCCAGCTTGGAGCGAACGACCTACACCGAACTGAGATACCTACAGCGTGAGCTATGAGAAAGCGC
CACGCTTCCCGAAGGGAGAAAGGCGGACAGGTATCCGGTAAGCGGCAGGGTCGGAACAGGAGAGCGCACG
AGGGAGCTTCCAGGGGGAAACGCCTGGTATCTTTATAGTCCTGTCGGGTTTCGCCACCTCTGACTTGAGC
GTCGATTTTTGTGATGCTCGTCAGGGGGGCGGAGCCTATGGAAAAACGCCAGCAACGCGGCCTTTTTACG
GTTCCTGGCCTTTTGCTGGCCTTTTGCTCACATGTTCTTTCCTGCGTTATCCCCTGATTCTGTGGATAAC
CGTATTACCGCCTTTGAGTGAGCTGATACCGCTCGCCGCAGCCGAACGACCGAGCGCAGCGAGTCAGTGA
GCGAGGAAGCGGAAGGCGAGAGTAGGGAACTGCCAGGCATCAAACTAAGCAGAAGGCCCCTGACGGATGG
CCTTTTTGCGTTTCTACAAACTCTTTCTGTGTTGTAAAACGACGGCCAGTCTTAAGCTCGGGCCCCCTGG
GCGGTTCTGATAACGAGTAATCGTTAATCCGCAAATAACGTAAAAACCCGCTTCGGCGGGTTTTTTTATG
GGGGGAGTTTAGGGAAAGAGCATTTGTCAGAATATTTAAGGGCGCCTGTCACTTTGCTTGATATATGAGA
ATTATTTAACCTTATAAATGAGAAAAAAGCAACGCACTTTAAATAAGATACGTTGCTTTTTCGATTGATG
AACACCTATAATTAAACTATTCATCTATTATTTATGATTTTTTGTATATACAATATTTCTAGTTTGTTAA
AGAGAATTAAGAAAATAAATCTCGAAAATAATAAAGGGAAAATCAGTTTTTGATATCAAAATTATACATG
TCAACGATAATACAAAATATAATACAAACTATAAGATGTTATCAGTATTTATTATCATTTAGAATAAATT
TTGTGTCGCCCTTAATTGTGAGCGGATAACAATTACGAGCTTCATGCACAGTGGCGTTGCGCGAAGGATC
TGCGATCGCTCCGGTGCCCGTCAGTGGGCAGAGCGCACATCGCCCACAGTCCCCGAGAAGTTGGGGGGAG
GGGTCGGCAATTGAACGGGTGCCTAGAGAAGGTGGCGCGGGGTAAACTGGGAAAGTGATGTCGTGTACTG
GCTCCGCCTTTTTCCCGAGGGTGGGGGAGAACCGTATATAAGTGCAGTAGTCGCCGTGAACGTTCTTTTT
CGCAACGGGTTTGCCGCCAGAACACAGCTGAAGCTTCGAGGGGCTCGCATCTCTCCTTCACGCGCCCGCC
GCCCTACCTGAGGCCGCCATCCACGCCGGTTGAGTCGCGTTCTGCCGCCTCCCGCCTGTGGTGCCTCCTG
AACTGCGTCCGCCGTCTAGGTAAGTTTAAAGCTCAGGTCGGGTCCGGGCCTTTGTCCGGCGCTCCCTTGG
AGCCTACCTAGACTCAGCCGGCTCTCCACGCTTTGCCTGACCCTGCTTGCTCAACTCTACGTCTTTGTTT
CGTTTTCTGTTCTGCGCCGTTACAGATCCAAGCTGTGACCGGCGCCTACGCTAGAATACGACTCACTATA
GGGGCCACCATGGACTATAAGGACCACGACGGAGACTACAAGGATCATGATATTGATTACAAAGACGATG
ACGATAAGATGGCCCCAAAGAAGAAGCGGAAGGTCGGTATCCACGGAGTCCCAGCAGCCGTAGATTTGAG
AACTTTGGGATATTCACAGCAGCAGCAGGAAAAGATCAAGCCCAAAGTGAGGTCGACAGTCGCGCAGCAT
CACGAAGCGCTGGTGGGTCATGGGTTTACACATGCCCACATCGTAGCCTTGTCGCAGCACCCTGCAGCCC
TTGGCACGGTCGCCGTCAAGTACCAGGACATGATTGCGGCGTTGCCGGAAGCCACACATGAGGCGATCGT
CGGTGTGGGGAAACAGTGGAGCGGAGCCCGAGCGCTTGAGGCCCTGTTGACGGTCGCGGGAGAGCTGAGA
GGGCCTCCCCTTCAGCTGGACACGGGCCAGTTGCTGAAGATCGCGAAGCGGGGAGGAGTCACGGCGGTCG
AGGCGGTGCACGCGTGGCGCAATGCGCTCACGGGAGCACCCCTCAACCTGACCCCAGAGCAGGTCGTGGC
AATTGCGAGCAACATCGGGGGAAAGCAGGCACTCGAAACCGTCCAGAGGTTGCTGCCTGTGCTGTGCCAA
GCGCACGGACTTACGCCAGAGCAGGTCGTGGCAATTGCGAGCAACAACGGGGGAAAGCAGGCACTCGAAA
CCGTCCAGAGGTTGCTGCCTGTGCTGTGCCAAGCGCACGGACTAACCCCAGAGCAGGTCGTGGCAATTGC
GAGCCATGACGGGGGAAAGCAGGCACTCGAAACCGTCCAGAGGTTGCTGCCTGTGCTGTGCCAAGCGCAC
GGGTTGACCCCAGAGCAGGTCGTGGCAATTGCGAGCAACATCGGGGGAAAGCAGGCACTCGAAACCGTCC
AGAGGTTGCTGCCTGTGCTGTGCCAAGCGCACGGCCTGACCCCAGAGCAGGTCGTGGCAATTGCGAGCCA
TGACGGGGGAAAGCAGGCACTCGAAACCGTCCAGAGGTTGCTGCCTGTGCTGTGCCAAGCGCACGGACTG
ACACCAGAGCAGGTCGTGGCAATTGCGAGCCATGACGGGGGAAAGCAGGCACTCGAAACCGTCCAGAGGT
TGCTGCCTGTGCTGTGCCAAGCGCACGGACTTACACCCGAACAAGTCGTGGCAATTGCGAGCAACGGAGG
GGGAAAGCAGGCACTCGAAACCGTCCAGAGGTTGCTGCCTGTGCTGTGCCAAGCGCACGGACTTACGCCA
GAGCAGGTCGTGGCAATTGCGAGCAACAACGGGGGAAAGCAGGCACTCGAAACCGTCCAGAGGTTGCTGC
CTGTGCTGTGCCAAGCGCACGGACTAACCCCAGAGCAGGTCGTGGCAATTGCGAGCCATGACGGGGGAAA
GCAGGCACTCGAAACCGTCCAGAGGTTGCTGCCTGTGCTGTGCCAAGCGCACGGGTTGACCCCAGAGCAG
GTCGTGGCAATTGCGAGCAACATCGGGGGAAAGCAGGCACTCGAAACCGTCCAGAGGTTGCTGCCTGTGC
TGTGCCAAGCGCACGGCCTGACCCCAGAGCAGGTCGTGGCAATTGCGAGCAACAACGGGGGAAAGCAGGC
ACTCGAAACCGTCCAGAGGTTGCTGCCTGTGCTGTGCCAAGCGCACGGACTGACACCAGAGCAGGTCGTG
GCAATTGCGAGCCATGACGGGGGAAAGCAGGCACTCGAAACCGTCCAGAGGTTGCTGCCTGTGCTGTGCC
AAGCGCACGGCCTCACCCCAGAGCAGGTCGTGGCAATTGCGAGCAACATCGGGGGAAAGCAGGCACTCGA
AACCGTCCAGAGGTTGCTGCCTGTGCTGTGCCAAGCGCACGGACTTACGCCAGAGCAGGTCGTGGCAATT
GCGAGCAACATCGGGGGAAAGCAGGCACTCGAAACCGTCCAGAGGTTGCTGCCTGTGCTGTGCCAAGCGC
ACGGACTAACCCCAGAGCAGGTCGTGGCAATTGCGAGCAACAACGGGGGAAAGCAGGCACTCGAAACCGT
CCAGAGGTTGCTGCCTGTGCTGTGCCAAGCGCACGGGTTGACCCCAGAGCAGGTCGTGGCAATTGCGAGC
AACATCGGGGGAAAGCAGGCACTCGAAACCGTCCAGAGGTTGCTGCCTGTGCTGTGCCAAGCGCACGGCC
TGACCCCAGAGCAGGTCGTGGCAATTGCGAGCAACGGAGGGGGAAAGCAGGCACTCGAAACCGTCCAGAG
GTTGCTGCCTGTGCTGTGCCAAGCGCACGGACTGACACCAGAGCAGGTCGTGGCAATTGCGAGCAACAAC
GGGGGAAAGCAGGCACTCGAAACCGTCCAGAGGTTGCTGCCTGTGCTGTGCCAAGCGCACGGACTCACGC
CTGAGCAGGTAGTGGCTATTGCATCCAACAACGGGGGCAGACCCGCACTGGAGTCAATCGTGGCCCAGCT
TTCGAGGCCGGACCCCGCGCTGGCCGCACTCACTAATGATCATCTTGTAGCGCTGGCCTGCCTCGGCGGA
CGACCCGCCTTGGATGCGGTGAAGAAGGGGCTCCCGCACGCGCCTGCATTGATTAAGCGGACCAACAGAA
GGATTCCCGAGAGGACATCACATCGAGTGGCAGGTTCCCAACTCGTGAAGAGTGAACTTGAGGAGAAAAA
GTCGGAGCTGCGGCACAAATTGAAATACGTACCGCATGAATACATCGAACTTATCGAAATTGCTAGGAAC
TCGACTCAAGACAGAATCCTTGAGATGAAGGTAATGGAGTTCTTTATGAAGGTTTATGGATACCGAGGGA
AGCATCTCGGTGGATCACGAAAACCCGACGGAGCAATCTATACGGTGGGGAGCCCGATTGATTACGGAGT
GATCGTCGACACGAAAGCCTACAGCGGTGGGTACAATCTTCCCATCGGGCAGGCAGATGAGATGCAACGT
TATGTCGAAGAAAATCAGACCAGGAACAAACACATCAATCCAAATGAGTGGTGGAAAGTGTATCCTTCAT
CAGTGACCGAGTTTAAGTTTTTGTTTGTCTCTGGGCATTTCAAAGGCAACTATAAGGCCCAGCTCACACG
GTTGAATCACATTACGAACTGCAATGGTGCGGTTTTGTCCGTAGAGGAACTGCTCATTGGTGGAGAAATG
ATCAAAGCGGGAACTCTGACACTGGAAGAAGTCAGACGCAAGTTTAACAATGGCGAGATCAATTTCCGCT
CATAAAAAATCAGCCTCGACTGTGCCTTCTAGTTGCCAGCCATCTGTTGTTTGCCCCTCCCCCGTGCCTT
CCTTGACCCTGGAAGGTGCCACTCCCACTGTCCTTTCCTAATAAAATGAGGAAATTGCATCACAACACTC
AACCCTATCTCGGTCTATTCTTTTGATTTATAAGGGATTTTGCCGATTTCGGCCTATTGGTTAAAAAATG
AGCTGATTTAACAAAAATTTAACGCGAATTAATTCTGTGGAATGTGTGTCAGTTAGGGTGTGGAAAGTCC
CCAGGCTCCCCAGCAGGCAGAAGTATGCAAAGCATGCATCTCAATTAGTCAGCAACCAGGTGTGGAAAGT
CCCCAGGCTCCCCAGCAGGCAGAAGTATGCAAAGCATGCATCTCAATTAGTCAGCAACCATAGTCCCGCC
CCTAACTCCGCCCATCCCGCCCCTAACTCCGCCCAGTTCCGCCCATTCTCCGCCCCATGGCTGACTAATT
TTTTTTATTTATGCAGAGGCCGAGGCCGCCTCTGCCTCTGAGCTATTCCAGAAGTAGTGAGGAGGCTTTT
TTGGAGGCCTAGGCTTTTGCAAAAAGCTCCCGGGAGCTTGTATATCCATTTTCGGATCTGATCAGCACGT
GATGAAAAAGCCTGAACTCACCGCGACGTCTGTCGAGAAGTTTCTGATCGAAAAGTTCGACAGCGTCTCC
GACCTGATGCAGCTCTCGGAGGGCGAAGAATCTCGTGCTTTCAGCTTCGATGTAGGAGGGCGTGGATATG
TCCTGCGGGTAAATAGCTGCGCCGATGGTTTCTACAAAGATCGTTATGTTTATCGGCACTTTGCATCGGC
CGCGCTCCCGATTCCGGAAGTGCTTGACATTGGGGAATTCAGCGAGAGCCTGACCTATTGCATCTCCCGC
CGTGCACAGGGTGTCACGTTGCAAGACCTGCCTGAAACCGAACTGCCCGCTGTTCTGCAGCCGGTCGCGG
AGGCCATGGATGCGATCGCTGCGGCCGATCTTAGCCAGACGAGCGGGTTCGGCCCATTCGGACCGCAAGG
AATCGGTCAATACACTACATGGCGTGATTTCATATGCGCGATTGCTGATCCCCATGTGTATCACTGGCAA
ACTGTGATGGACGACACCGTCAGTGCGTCCGTCGCGCAGGCTCTCGATGAGCTGATGCTTTGGGCCGAGG
ACTGCCCCGAAGTCCGGCACCTCGTGCACGCGGATTTCGGCTCCAACAATGTCCTGACGGACAATGGCCG
CATAACAGCGGTCATTGACTGGAGCGAGGCGATGTTCGGGGATTCCCAATACGAGGTCGCCAACATCTTC
TTCTGGAGGCCGTGGTTGGCTTGTATGGAGCAGCAGACGCGCTACTTCGAGCGGAGGCATCCGGAGCTTG
CAGGATCGCCGCGGCTCCGGGCGTATATGCTCCGCATTGGTCTTGACCAACTCTATCAGAGCTTGGTTGA
CGGCAATTTCGATGATGCAGCTTGGGCGCAGGGTCGATGCGACGCAATCGTCCGATCCGGAGCCGGGACT
GTCGGGCGTACACAAATCGCCCGCAGAAGCGCGGCCGTCTGGACCGATGGCTGTGTAGAAGTACTCGCCG
ATAGTGGAAACCGACGCCCCAGCACTCGTCCGAGGGCAAAGGAATAGCACGTGCTACGAGATTTCGATTC
CACCGCCGCCTTCTATGAAAGGTTGGGCTTCGGAATCGTTTTCCGGGACGCCGGCTGGATGATCCTCCAG
CGCGGGGATCTCATGCTGGAGTTCTTCGCCCACCCCAACTTGTTTATTGCAGCTTATAATGGTTACAAAT
AAAGCAATAGCATCACAAATTTCACAAATAAAGCATTTTTTTCACTGCATTCTAGTTGTGGTTTGTCCAA
ACTCATCAATGTATCTTATCATGTCTGTATACCGTCGACCTCTAGCTAGAGCTTGGCGTAATCATGGTCA
TTACCAATGCTTAATCAGTGAGGCACCTATCTCAGCGATCTGTCTATTTCGTTCATCCATAGTTGCCTGA
CTCCCCGTCGTGTAGATAACTACGATACGGGAGGGCTTACCATCTGGCCCCAGCGCTGCGATGATACCGC
GAGAACCACGCTCACCGGCTCCGGATTTATCAGCAATAAACCAGCCAGCCGGAAGGGCCGAGCGCAGAAG
TGGTCCTGCAACTTTATCCGCCTCCATCCAGTCTATTAATTGTTGCCGGGAAGCTAGAGTAAGTAGTTCG
CCAGTTAATAGTTTGCGCAACGTTGTTGCCATCGCTACAGGCATCGTGGTGTCACGCTCGTCGTTTGGTA
TGGCTTCATTCAGCTCCGGTTCCCAACGATCAAGGCGAGTTACATGATCCCCCATGTTGTGCAAAAAAGC
GGTTAGCTCCTTCGGTCCTCCGATCGTTGTCAGAAGTAAGTTGGCCGCAGTGTTATCACTCATGGTTATG
GCAGCACTGCATAATTCTCTTACTGTCATGCCATCCGTAAGATGCTTTTCTGTGACTGGTGAGTACTCAA
CCAAGTCATTCTGAGAATAGTGTATGCGGCGACCGAGTTGCTCTTGCCCGGCGTCAATACGGGATAATAC
CGCGCCACATAGCAGAACTTTAAAAGTGCTCATCATTGGAAAACGTTCTTCGGGGCGAAAACTCTCAAGG
ATCTTACCGCTGTTGAGATCCAGTTCGATGTAACCCACTCGTGCACCCAACTGATCTTCAGCATCTTTTA
CTTTCACCAGCGTTTCTGGGTGAGCAAAAACAGGAAGGCAAAATGCCGCAAAAAAGGGAATAAGGGCGAC
ACGGAAATGTTGAATACTCATATTCTTCCTTTTTCAATATTATTGAAGCATTTATCAGGGTTATTGTCTC
ATGAGCGGATACATATTTGAATGTATTTAGAAAAATAAACAAATAGGGGTCAGTGTTACAACCAATTAAC
CAATTCTGAACATTATCGCGAGCCCATTTATACCTGAATATGGCTCATAACACCCCTTG
