>Addgene plasmid #126694 | EF1a-TALEN_NN (SPC left) | depositor partial sequence | sequence record 242515 | EF1
AAGGATCTGCGATCGCTCCGGTGCCCGTCAGTGGGCAGAGCGCACATCGCCCACAGTCCCCGAGAAGTTG
GGGGGAGGGGTCGGCAATTGAACGGGTGCCTAGAGAAGGTGGCGCGGGGTAAACTGGGAAAGTGATGTCG
TGTACTGGCTCCGCCTTTTTCCCGAGGGTGGGGGAGAACCGTATATAAGTGCAGTAGTCGCCGTGAACGT
TCTTTTTCGCAACGGGTTTGCCGCCAGAACACAGCTGAAGCTTCGAGGGGCTCGCATCTCTCCTTCACGC
GCCCGCCGCCCTACCTGAGGCCGCCATCCACGCCGGTTGAGTCGCGTTCTGCCGCCTCCCGCCTGTGGTG
CCTCCTGAACTGCGTCCGCCGTCTAGGTAAGTTTAAAGCTCAGGTCGGGTCCGGGCCTTTGTCCGGCGCT
CCCTTGGAGCCTACCTAGACTCAGCCGGCTCTCCACGCTTTGCCTGACCCTGCTTGCTCAACTCTACGTC
TTTGTTTCGTTTTCTGTTCTGCGCCGTTACAGATCCAAGCTGTGACCGGCGCCTAC
