>Addgene plasmid #126694 | EF1a-TALEN_NN (SPC left) | depositor partial sequence | sequence record 242516 | SPC Left
CTGACCCCAGAGCAGGTCGTGGCAATTGCGAGCAACATCGGGGGAAAGCAGGCACTCGAAACCGTCCAGA
GGTTGCTGCCTGTGCTGTGCCAAGCGCACGGACTTACGCCAGAGCAGGTCGTGGCAATTGCGAGCAACAA
CGGGGGAAAGCAGGCACTCGAAACCGTCCAGAGGTTGCTGCCTGTGCTGTGCCAAGCGCACGGACTAACC
CCAGAGCAGGTCGTGGCAATTGCGAGCCATGACGGGGGAAAGCAGGCACTCGAAACCGTCCAGAGGTTGC
TGCCTGTGCTGTGCCAAGCGCACGGGTTGACCCCAGAGCAAGTCGTGGCAATTGCGAGCAACATCGGGGG
AAAGCAGGCACTCGAAACCGTCCAGAGGTTGCTGCCTGTGCTGTGCCAAGCGCACGGCCTGACCCCAGAG
CAGGTCGTGGCAATTGCGAGCCATGACGGGGGAAAGCAGGCACTCGAAACCGTCCAGAGGTTGCTGCCTG
TGCTGTGCCAAGCGCACGGACTGACACCAGAGCAGGTCGTGGCAATTGCGAGCCATGACGGGGGAAAGCA
GGCACTCGAAACCGTCCAGAGGTTGCTGCCTGTGCTGTGCCAAGCGCACGGACTTACACCCGAACAAGTC
GTGGCAATTGCGAGCAACGGAGGGGGAAAGCAGGCACTCGAAACCGTCCAGAGGTTGCTGCCTGTGCTGT
GCCAAGCGCACGGACTTACGCCAGAGCAGGTCGTGGCAATTGCGAGCAACAACGGGGGAAAGCAGGCACT
CGAAACCGTCCAGAGGTTGCTGCCTGTGCTGTGCCAAGCGCACGGACTAACCCCAGAGCAGGTCGTGGCA
ATTGCGAGCCATGACGGGGGAAAGCAGGCACTCGAAACCGTCCAGAGGTTGCTGCCTGTGCTGTGCCAAG
CGCACGGGTTGACCCCAGAGCAGGTCGTGGCAATTGCGAGCAACATCGGGGGAAAGCAGGCACTCGAAAC
CGTCCAGAGGTTGCTGCCTGTGCTGTGCCAAGCGCACGGCCTGACCCCAGAGCAGGTCGTGGCAATTACG
AGCAACAACGGGGGAAAGCAGGCACTCGAAACCGTCCAGAGGTTGCTGCCTGTGCTGTGCCAAGCGCACG
GACTGACACCAGAGCAGGTCGTGGCAATTGCGAGCCATGACGGGGGAAAGCAGGCACTCGAAACCGTCCA
GAGGTTGCTGCCTGTGCTGTGCCAAGCGCACGGCCTCACCCCAGAGCAGGTCGTGGCAATTGCGAGCAAC
ATCGGGGGAAAGCAGGCACTCGAAACCGTCCAGAGGTTGCTGCCTGTGCTGTGCCAAGCGCACGGACTTA
CGCCAGAGCAGGTCGTGGCAATTGCGAGCAACATCGGGGGAAAGCAGGCACTCGAAACCGTCCAGAGGTT
GCTGCCTGTGCTGTGCCAAGCGCACGGACTAACCCCAGAGCAGGTCGTGGCAATTGCGAGCAACAACGGG
GGAAAGCAGGCACTCGAAACCGTCCAGAGGTTGCTGCCTGTGCTGTGCCAAGCGCACGGGTTGACCCCAG
AGCAGGTCGTGGCAATTGCGAGCAACATCGGGGGAAAGCAGGCACTCGAAACCGTCCAGAGGTTGCTGCC
TGTGCTGTGCCAAGCGCACGGCCTGACCCCAGAGCAGGTCGTGGCAATTGCGAGCAACGGAGGGGGAAAG
CAGGCACTCGAAACCGTCCAGAGGTTGCTGCCTGTGCTGTGCCAAGCGCACGGACTGACACCAGAGCAGG
TCGTGGCAATTGCGAGCAACAACGGGGGAAAGCAGGCACTCGAAACCGTCCAGAGGTTGCTGCCTGTGCT
GTGCCAAGCGCACGGA
